Addgene plasmid #51564: pTXB1-FIS
Purpose: Expression of E. coli FIS for protein purification (Intein-chiting binding domain fussion, New England Biolabs pTXB1 backbone
Depositing lab: Sankar Adhya & Francisco Malagon. Depositing organization: National Cancer Institute (NCI).
Backbone
  Vector backbone: pTXB1
  Backbone manufacturer: NEB
  Vector type: Bacterial Expression
Growth in bacteria
  Bacterial resistance: Ampicillin, 100 μg/mL
  Growth temperature: 37°C
  Growth strain: DH5alpha
  Growth instructions: Expression of the insert requires retransformation into a T7 RNA polymerase containing strain
  Copy number: High Copy
Gene/Insert
  Gene/Insert name: FIS (alt name: Factor for Inversion Stimulation)
  Species: E. coli
  Tag / fusion protein: Intein-Chiting Binding Domanin (C terminal on insert)
Terms and licenses: Academic/Nonprofit Terms; Industry Terms: Not Available to Industry
How to cite: pTXB1-FIS was a gift from Sankar Adhya & Francisco Malagon (Addgene plasmid # 51564 ; http://n2t.net/addgene:51564 ; RRID:Addgene_51564)
