[The description below was written by a language model from this plasmid's Addgene catalogue record and pLannotate feature annotations shown in this document.]
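Description:
pTXB1-FIS is a bacterial expression plasmid of 6,949 bp built on the NEB pTXB1 backbone for producing and purifying the E. coli nucleoid-associated protein FIS (Factor for Inversion Stimulation). It replicates in E. coli from a ColE1/pMB1-type origin and is selected with ampicillin through the bla gene and its promoter. The record lists it as high copy, although the annotation also shows a rop gene, which normally moderates copy number. An M13 phage origin is present for single-stranded DNA production, along with backbone remnants from pBR322-type plasmids (fragments of bom, mbeC and the tetracycline resistance gene) that have no functional role here.

The expression cassette consists of a T7 promoter followed by a lac operator and the T7 gene 10 ribosome binding site, driving the fis coding sequence fused directly at its C terminus to the Mxe GyrA intein and then to the chitin binding domain from Bacillus circulans chitinase A1, ending at a T7 terminator. A plasmid-borne lacI gene supplies repressor to keep the promoter off until induction with IPTG, and five tandem rrnB T1 terminators upstream of the promoter limit read-through transcription into the cassette. Because transcription depends on T7 RNA polymerase, the plasmid is maintained in a cloning strain such as DH5alpha and must be moved into a T7 polymerase-expressing strain for protein production. The fusion can be captured on chitin resin. Thiol-induced cleavage at the N-terminal junction of the intein then releases FIS, leaving the intein and chitin binding domain on the resin, which should yield FIS without an affinity tag. A short fragment annotated as a T7 gene 10B solubility tag lies just before the terminator and is probably an incidental match to backbone sequence.
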