Features (pLannotate 1.2.2; 25 found; start..end, strand, type, name):
     35..139     +  promoter       AmpR promoter: bla
    140..1000    +  CDS            AmpR: β-lactamase; bla; confers resistance to ampicillin, carbenicillin, and related antibiotics
   1042..1555    -  rep_origin     M13 ori (sequence partly withheld): M13 bacteriophage origin of replication; arrow indicates direction of (+) strand synthesis
   1666..2254    +  rep_origin     ori: high-copy-number ColE1/pMB1/pBR322/pUC origin of replication
   2431..2521    -  misc_feature   bom (fragment): basis of mobility region from pBR322
   2623..2814    -  CDS            rop: Rop protein, which maintains plasmids at low copy number; rop
   2855..2965    +  CDS            mbeC (fragment): MBEC_ECOLX - Experimental evidence at protein level: Swiss-Prot protein existence level 1. Required for efficient mobilization of ColE1 plasmid and is thus essential to promote the specific transfer of the plasmid during conjugation. Probably functions by inducing DNA bending, helping the MbeA relaxase to melt the DNA around the nic site and cleave the phosphodiester bond. Binds specifically double-stranded DNA (dsDNA) containing the ColE1 oriT but does not recognize the inverted repeat (IR). From Escherichia coli.
   3000..3322    -  CDS            TcR (fragment): tetracycline efflux protein; tet; confers resistance to tetracycline
   3337..3358    -  protein_bind   CAP binding site: CAP binding activates transcription in the presence of cAMP. E. coli catabolite activator protein
   3371..4453    -  CDS            lacI: lac repressor; lacI; The lac repressor binds to the lac operator to inhibit transcription in E. coli. This inhibition can be relieved by adding lactose or isopropyl-β-D-thiogalactopyranoside (IPTG).
   4454..4531    -  promoter       lacI promoter: lacI
   4539..4632    -  CDS            TcR (fragment): tetracycline efflux protein; tet; confers resistance to tetracycline
   4684..4770    +  terminator     rrnB T1 terminator: Escherichia coli rrnB; transcription terminator T1 from the E. coli rrnB gene
   4867..4953    +  terminator     rrnB T1 terminator: Escherichia coli rrnB; transcription terminator T1 from the E. coli rrnB gene
   5050..5136    +  terminator     rrnB T1 terminator: Escherichia coli rrnB; transcription terminator T1 from the E. coli rrnB gene
   5233..5319    +  terminator     rrnB T1 terminator: Escherichia coli rrnB; transcription terminator T1 from the E. coli rrnB gene
   5416..5502    +  terminator     rrnB T1 terminator: Escherichia coli rrnB; transcription terminator T1 from the E. coli rrnB gene
   5637..5655    +  promoter       T7 promoter: promoter for bacteriophage T7 RNA polymerase
   5656..5680    +  protein_bind   lac operator: The lac repressor binds to the lac operator to inhibit transcription in E. coli. This inhibition can be relieved by adding lactose or isopropyl-β-D-thiogalactopyranoside (IPTG). lac repressor encoded by lacI
   5695..5717    +  RBS            RBS: efficient ribosome binding site from bacteriophage T7 gene 10 (Olins and Rangwala, 1989)
   5725..6018    +  CDS            fis (sequence withheld): FIS_ECOLI - Experimental evidence at protein level: Swiss-Prot protein existence level 1. Activates ribosomal RNA transcription, as well other genes. Plays a direct role in upstream activation of rRNA promoters. Binds to a recombinational enhancer sequence that is required to stimulate hin- mediated DNA inversion. Prevents initiation of DNA replication from oriC. Binds to hundreds of transcriptionally active and inactive AT- rich sites, approximately half its binding sites are in non-coding DNA, which only accounts for about 10% of the genome (PubMed:16963779). From Escherichia coli (strain K1
   6019..6612    +  CDS            Mxe GyrA intein (sequence partly withheld): modified GyrA intein (Southworth et al., 1999); Mycobacterium xenopi gyrA; N-terminal cleavage of this intein can be induced by thiols.
   6643..6798    +  CDS            CBD: chitin binding domain from chitinase A1 (Watanabe et al., 1994); Bacillus circulans chiA
   6820..6869    +  CDS            SET1 (fragment): solubility-enhancement tag derived from T7 phage gene 10B
   6877..6924    +  terminator     T7 terminator: transcription terminator for bacteriophage T7 RNA polymerase
>Addgene plasmid #51564 | pTXB1-FIS | depositor full sequence | sequence record 78815 | pTXB1-FIS sequence 6949 bps
AACTACGTCAGGTGGCACTTTTCGGGGAAATGTGCGCGGAACCCCTATTTGTTTATTTTTCTAAATACAT
TCAAATATGTATCCGCTCATGAGACAATAACCCTGATAAATGCTTCAATAATATTGAAAAAGGAAGAGTA
TGAGTATTCAACATTTCCGTGTCGCCCTTATTCCCTTTTTTGCGGCATTTTGCCTTCCTGTTTTTGCTCA
CCCAGAAACGCTGGTGAAAGTAAAAGATGCTGAAGATCAGTTGGGTGCACGAGTGGGTTACATCGAACTG
GATCTCAACAGCGGTAAGATCCTTGAGAGTTTTCGCCCCGAAGAACGTTCTCCAATGATGAGCACTTTTA
AAGTTCTGCTATGTGGCGCGGTATTATCCCGTGTTGACGCCGGGCAAGAGCAACTCGGTCGCCGCATACA
CTATTCTCAGAATGACTTGGTTGAGTACTCACCAGTCACAGAAAAGCATCTTACGGATGGCATGACAGTA
AGAGAATTATGCAGTGCTGCCATAACCATGAGTGATAACACTGCGGCCAACTTACTTCTGACAACGATCG
GAGGACCGAAGGAGCTAACCGCTTTTTTGCACAACATGGGGGATCATGTAACTCGCCTTGATCGTTGGGA
ACCGGAGCTGAATGAAGCCATACCAAACGACGAGCGTGACACCACGATGCCTGTAGCAATGGCAACAACG
TTGCGCAAACTATTAACTGGCGAACTACTTACTCTAGCTTCCCGGCAACAATTAATAGACTGGATGGAGG
CGGATAAAGTTGCAGGACCACTTCTGCGCTCGGCCCTTCCGGCTGGCTGGTTTATTGCTGATAAATCTGG
AGCCGGTGAGCGTGGGTCTCGCGGTATCATTGCAGCACTGGGGCCAGATGGTAAGCCCTCCCGTATCGTA
GTTATCTACACGACGGGGAGTCAGGCAACTATGGATGAACGAAATAGACAGATCGCTGAGATAGGTGCCT
CACTGATTAAGCATTGGTAACTGTCAGACCAAGTTTACTCATATATACTTTAGATTGATT
[38 nt withheld, positions 1041-1078]
A
[37 nt withheld, positions 1080-1116]
ATTTTGTTAAAATTCGCGTTAAATTTTTGTTAAATCAGCTCATTTTTTAACCAATAGGCCGAAATCGGCA
AAATCCCTTATAAATCAAAAGAATAGCCCGAGATAGGGT
[37 nt withheld, positions 1226-1262]
AAAGAACGTGGACTCCAACGTCAAAGG
[141 nt withheld, positions 1290-1430]
G
[125 nt withheld, positions 1432-1556]
AAAGGATCTAGGTGAAGATCCTTTTTGATAATCTCATGACCAAAATCCCTTAACGTGAGTTTTCGTTCCA
CTGAGCGTCAGACCCCGTAGAAAAGATCAAAGGATCTTCTTGAGATCCTTTTTTTCTGCGCGTAATCTGC
TGCTTGCAAACAAAAAAACCACCGCTACCAGCGGTGGTTTGTTTGCCGGATCAAGAGCTACCAACTCTTT
TTCCGAAGGTAACTGGCTTCAGCAGAGCGCAGATACCAAATACTGTCCTTCTAGTGTAGCCGTAGTTAGG
CCACCACTTCAAGAACTCTGTAGCACCGCCTACATACCTCGCTCTGCTAATCCTGTTACCAGTGGCTGCT
GCCAGTGGCGATAAGTCGTGTCTTACCGGGTTGGACTCAAGACGATAGTTACCGGATAAGGCGCAGCGGT
CGGGCTGAACGGGGGGTTCGTGCACACAGCCCAGCTTGGAGCGAACGACCTACACCGAACTGAGATACCT
ACAGCGTGAGCTATGAGAAAGCGCCACGCTTCCCGAAGGGAGAAAGGCGGACAGGTATCCGGTAAGCGGC
AGGGTCGGAACAGGAGAGCGCACGAGGGAGCTTCCAGGGGGAAACGCCTGGTATCTTTATAGTCCTGTCG
GGTTTCGCCACCTCTGACTTGAGCGTCGATTTTTGTGATGCTCGTCAGGGGGGCGGAGCCTATGGAAAAA
CGCCAGCAACGCGGCCTTTTTACGGTTCCTGGCCTTTTGCTGGCCTTTTGCTCACATGTTCTTTCCTGCG
TTATCCCCTGATTCTGTGGATAACCGTATTACCGCCTTTGAGTGAGCTGATACCGCTCGCCGCAGCCGAA
CGACCGAGCGCAGCGAGTCAGTGAGCGAGGAAGCTATGGTGCACTCTCAGTACAATCTGCTCTGATGCCG
CATAGTTAAGCCAGTATACACTCCGCTATCGCTACGTGACTGGGTCATGGCTGCGCCCCGACACCCGCCA
ACACCCGCTGACGCGCCCTGACGGGCTTGTCTGCTCCCGGCATCCGCTTACAGACAAGCTGTGACCGTCT
CCGGGAGCTGCATGTGTCAGAGGTTTTCACCGTCATCACCGAAACGCGCGAGGCAGCTGCGGTAAAGCTC
ATCAGCGTGGTCGTGCAGCGATTCACAGATGTCTGCCTGTTCATCCGCGTCCAGCTCGTTGAGTTTCTCC
AGAAGCGTTAATGTCTGGCTTCTGATAAAGCGGGCCATGTTAAGGGCGGTTTTTTCCTGTTTGGTCACTG
ATGCCTCCGTGTAAGGGGGATTTCTGTTCATGGGGGTAATGATACCGATGAAACGAGAGAGGATGCTCAC
GATACGGGTTACTGATGATGAACATGCCCGGTTACTGGAACGTTGTGAGGGTAAACAACTGGCGGTATGG
ATGCGGCGGGACCAGAGAAAAATCACTCAGGGTCAATGCCAGCCGAACGCCAGCAAGACGTAGCCCAGCG
CGTCGGCCGCCATGCCGGCGATAATGGCCTGCTTCTCGCCGAAACGTTTGGTGGCGGGACCAGTGACGAA
GGCTTGAGCGAGGGCGTGCAAGATTCCGAATACCGCAAGCGACAGGCCGATCATCGTCGCGCTCCAGCGA
AAGCGGTCCTCGCCGAAAATGACCCAGAGCGCTGCCGGCACCTGTCCTACGAGTTGCATGATAAAGAAGA
CAGTCATAAGTGCGGCGACGATAGTCATGCCCCGCGCCCACCGGAAGGAGCTGACTGGGTTGAAGGCTCT
CAAGGGCATCGGTCGAGATCCCGGTGCCTAATGAGTGAGCTAACTTACATTAATTGCGTTGCGCTCACTG
CCCGCTTTCCAGTCGGGAAACCTGTCGTGCCAGCTGCATTAATGAATCGGCCAACGCGCGGGGAGAGGCG
GTTTGCGTATTGGGCGCCAGGGTGGTTTTTCTTTTCACCAGTGAGACGGGCAACAGCTGATTGCCCTTCA
CCGCCTGGCCCTGAGAGAGTTGCAGCAAGCGGTCCACGCTGGTTTGCCCCAGCAGGCGAAAATCCTGTTT
GATGGTGGTTAACGGCGGGATATAACATGAGCTGTCTTCGGTATCGTCGTATCCCACTACCGAGATATCC
GCACCAACGCGCAGCCCGGACTCGGTAATGGCGCGCATTGCGCCCAGCGCCATCTGATCGTTGGCAACCA
GCATCGCAGTGGGAACGATGCCCTCATTCAGCATTTGCATGGTTTGTTGAAAACCGGACATGGCACTCCA
GTCGCCTTCCCGTTCCGCTATCGGCTGAATTTGATTGCGAGTGAGATATTTATGCCAGCCAGCCAGACGC
AGACGCGCCGAGACAGAACTTAATGGGCCCGCTAACAGCGCGATTTGCTGGTGACCCAATGCGACCAGAT
GCTCCACGCCCAGTCGCGTACCGTCTTCATGGGAGAAAATAATACTGTTGATGGGTGTCTGGTCAGAGAC
ATCAAGAAATAACGCCGGAACATTAGTGCAGGCAGCTTCCACAGCAATGGCATCCTGGTCATCCAGCGGA
TAGTTAATGATCAGCCCACTGACGCGTTGCGCGAGAAGATTGTGCACCGCCGCTTTACAGGCTTCGACGC
CGCTTCGTTCTACCATCGACACCACCACGCTGGCACCCAGTTGATCGGCGCGAGATTTAATCGCCGCGAC
AATTTGCGACGGCGCGTGCAGGGCCAGACTGGAGGTGGCAACGCCAATCAGCAACGACTGTTTGCCCGCC
AGTTGTTGTGCCACGCGGTTGGGAATGTAATTCAGCTCCGCCATCGCCGCTTCCACTTTTTCCCGCGTTT
TCGCAGAAACGTGGCTGGCCTGGTTCACCACGCGGGAAACGGTCTGATAAGAGACACCGGCATACTCTGC
GACATCGTATAACGTTACTGGTTTCACATTCACCACCCTGAATTGACTCTCTTCCGGGCGCTATCATGCC
ATACCGCGAAAGGTTTTGCGCCATTCGATGGTGTCCGGGATCTCGACGCTCTCCCTTATGCGACTCCTGC
ATTAGGAAGCAGCCCAGTAGTAGGTTGAGGCCGTTGAGCACCGCCGCCGCAAGGAATGGTGCATGCCGGC
ATGCCGCCCTTTCGTCTTCAAGAATTAATTCCCAATTCCCCAGGCATCAAATAAAACGAAAGGCTCAGTC
GAAAGACTGGGCCTTTCGTTTTATCTGTTGTTTGTCGGTGAACGCTCTCCTGAGTAGGACAAATCCGCCG
GGAGCGGATTTGAACGTTGCGAAGCAACGGCCCGGAGGGTGGCGGGCAGGACGCCCGCCATAAACTGCCA
GGAATTAATTCCCCAGGCATCAAATAAAACGAAAGGCTCAGTCGAAAGACTGGGCCTTTCGTTTTATCTG
TTGTTTGTCGGTGAACGCTCTCCTGAGTAGGACAAATCCGCCGGGAGCGGATTTGAACGTTGCGAAGCAA
CGGCCCGGAGGGTGGCGGGCAGGACGCCCGCCATAAACTGCCAGGAATTAATTCCCCAGGCATCAAATAA
AACGAAAGGCTCAGTCGAAAGACTGGGCCTTTCGTTTTATCTGTTGTTTGTCGGTGAACGCTCTCCTGAG
TAGGACAAATCCGCCGGGAGCGGATTTGAACGTTGCGAAGCAACGGCCCGGAGGGTGGCGGGCAGGACGC
CCGCCATAAACTGCCAGGAATTAATTCCCCAGGCATCAAATAAAACGAAAGGCTCAGTCGAAAGACTGGG
CCTTTCGTTTTATCTGTTGTTTGTCGGTGAACGCTCTCCTGAGTAGGACAAATCCGCCGGGAGCGGATTT
GAACGTTGCGAAGCAACGGCCCGGAGGGTGGCGGGCAGGACGCCCGCCATAAACTGCCAGGAATTAATTC
CCCAGGCATCAAATAAAACGAAAGGCTCAGTCGAAAGACTGGGCCTTTCGTTTTATCTGTTGTTTGTCGG
TGAACGCTCTCCTGAGTAGGACAAATCCGCCGGGAGCGGATTTGAACGTTGCGAAGCAACGGCCCGGAGG
GTGGCGGGCAGGACGCCCGCCATAAACTGCCAGGAATTGGGGATCGGAATTAATTCCCGGTTTAAACCGG
GGATCTCGATCCCGCGAAATTAATACGACTCACTATAGGGGAATTGTGAGCGGATAACAATTCCCCTCTA
GAAATAATTTTGTTTAACTTTAAGAAGGAGATATACAT
[297 nt withheld, positions 5725-6021]
ATCACGGGAGATGCACTAGTTGCCCTACCCGAGGGCGAGTCGGTACGCATCGCCGACATCGTGCCGGGTG
CGCGGCCCAACAGTGACAACGCCATCGACCTGAAAGTCCTTGACCGGCATGGCAATCCCGTGCTCGCCGA
CCGGCTGTTCCACTCCGGCGAGCATCCGGTGTACACGGTGCGTACGGTCGAAGGTCTGCGTGTGACGGGC
ACCGCGAACCACCCGTTGTTGTGTTTGGTCGACGTCGCCGGGGTGCCGACCCTGCTGTGGAAGCTGATCG
ACGAAATCAAGCCGGGCGATTACGCGGTGATTCAACGCAGCGCATTCAGCGTCGACTGTGCAGGTTTTGC
CCGCGGGAAACCCGAATTTGCGCCCACAACCTACACAGTCGGCGTCCCTGGACTGGTGCGTTTCTTGGAA
GCACACCACCGAGACCCGGACGCCCAAGCTATCGCCGACGAGCTGACCGACGGGCGGTTCTACTACGCGA
AAGTCGCCAGTGTCACCGACGCCGGCGTGCAGCCGGTGTATAGCCTTCGTGTCGACACGGCAGACCACGC
GTTTATCACGAACGGGTTCGTCAGCCACGCTACTGGCCTCACCGGTCTGAACTCAGGCCTCACGACAAAT
CCTGGTGTATCCGCTTGGCAGGTCAACACAGCTTATACTGCGGGACAATTGGTCACATATAACGGCAAGA
CGTATAAATGTTTGCAGCCCCACACCTCCTTGGCAGGATGGGAACCATCCAACGTTCCTGCCTTGTGGCA
GCTTCAATGACTGCAGGAAGGGGATCCGGCTGCTAACAAAGCCCGAAAGGAAGCTGAGTTGGCTGCTGCC
ACCGCTGAGCAATAACTAGCATAACCCCTTGGGGCCTCTAAACGGGTCTTGAGGGGTTTTTTGCTGAAAG
GAGGAACTATATCCGGAT
