>Addgene plasmid #51564 | pTXB1-FIS | addgene partial sequence | sequence record 80987 | T7 5'-TAATACGACTCACTATAGGG-3'
ACTTTAAGAAGGAGATATACAT
[297 nt withheld, positions 23-319]
ATCACGGGAGATGCACTAGTTGCCCTACCCGAGGGCGAGTCGGTACGCATCGCCGACATCGTGCCGGGTG
CGCGGCCCAACAGTGACAACGCCATCGACCTGAAAGTCCTTGACCGGCATGGCAATCCCGTGCTCGCCGA
CCGGCTGTTCCACTCCGGCGAGCATCCGGTGTACACGGTGCGTACGGTCGAAGGTCTGCGTGTGACGGGC
ACCGCGAACCACCCGTTGTTGTGTTTGGTCGACGTCGCCGGGGTGCCGACCCTGCTGTGGAAGCTGATCG
ACGAAATCAAGCCGGGCGATTACGCGGTGATTCAACGCAGCGCATTCAGCGTCGACTGTGCAGGTTTTGC
CCGCGGGAAACCCGAATTTGCGCCCACAACCTACACAGTCGGCGTCCCTGGACTGGTGCGTTTCTTGGAA
GCACACCACCGAGACCCGGACGCCCAAGCTATCGCCGACGAGCTGACCGACGGGCGGTTCTACTACGCGA
AAGTCGCCAGTGTCACCGACGCCGGCGTGCAGCCGGTGTATAGCCTTCGTGTCGACACGGCAGACCACGC
GTTTATCACGAACGGGTTCGTCAGCCACGCTACTGGCCTCACCGGTCTGAACTCAGGCCTCACGACAAAT
CCTGGTGTATCCGCTTGGCAGG
