>Addgene plasmid #51564 | pTXB1-FIS | addgene partial sequence | sequence record 81602 | T7term 5'-GCTAGTTATTGCTCAGCGG-3'
GCAGCCGGATCCCCTTCCTGCAGTCATTGAAGCTGCCACAAGGCAGGAACGTTGGATGGTTCCCATCCTG
CCAAGGAGGTGTGGGGCTGCAAACATTTATACGTCTTGCCGTTATATGTGACCAATTGTCCCGCAGTATA
AGCTGTGTTGACCTGCCAAGCGGATACACCAGGATTTGTCGTGAGGCCTGAGTTCAGACCGGTGAGGCCA
GTAGCGTGGCTGACGAACCCGTTCGTGATAAACGCGTGGTCTGCCGTGTCGACACGAAGGCTATACACCG
GCTGCACGCCGGCGTCGGTGACACTGGCGACTTTCGCGTAGTAGAACCGCCCGTCGGTCAGCTCGTCGGC
GATAGCTTGGGCGTCCGGGTCTCGGTGGTGTGCTTCCAAGAAACGCACCAGTCCAGGGACGCCGACTGTG
TAGGTTGTGGGCGCAAATTCGGGTTTCCCGCGGGCAAAACCTGCACAGTCGACGCTGAATGCGCTGCGTT
GAATCACCGCGTAATCGCCCGGCTTGATTTCGTCGATCAGCTTCCACAGCAGGGTCGGCACCCCGGCGAC
GTCGACCAAACACAACAACGGGTGGTTCGCGGTGCCCGTCACACGCAGACCTTCGACCGTACGCACCGTG
TACACCGGATGCTCGCCGGAGTGGAACAGCCGGTCGGCGAGCACGGGATTGCCATGCCGGTCAAGGACTT
TCAGGTCGATGGCGTTGTCACTGTTGGGCCGCGCACCCGGCACGATGTCGGCGATGCGTACCGACTCGCC
CTCGGGTAGGGCAACTAGTGCATCTCC
